Addgene plasmid #179476: pCytERM-Electra1
Purpose: ER Visualization (OSER assay) Expresses Electra1 in fusion with N-terminal part of p450
Depositing lab: Kiryl Piatkevich. Publication: Dual-expression system for blue fluorescent protein optimization. Papadaki S, Wang X, Wang Y, Zhang H, Jia S, Liu S, Yang M, Zhang D, Jia JM, Koster RW, Namikawa K, Piatkevich KD. Sci Rep. 2022 Jun 17;12(1):10190. doi: 10.1038/s41598-022-13214-0. PubMed 35715437.
Backbone
  Vector backbone: pN1
  Backbone manufacturer: Clontech
  Backbone size w/o insert (bp): 3948
  Total vector size (bp): 4800
  Vector type: Mammalian Expression
  Selectable markers: Neomycin (select with G418)
Growth in bacteria
  Bacterial resistance: Kanamycin, 50 μg/mL
  Growth temperature: 37°C
  Growth strain: DH5alpha
  Copy number: High Copy
Gene/Insert
  Gene/Insert name: CytERM-Electra1
  Species: Synthetic
  Insert size (bp): 852
  GenBank ID: NM_001171120.1 OL631606
  Promoter: CMV
  Tag / fusion protein: Electra1 (C terminal on backbone)
  Cloning method: Restriction Enzyme; 5′ cloning site AgeI (not destroyed); 3′ cloning site NotI (not destroyed)
  Sequencing primers: 5′ CMV-F; 3′ SV40pA-R
Terms and licenses: Academic/Nonprofit Terms; Industry Terms: Not Available to Industry
Depositor comments: Excitation:402nm, Emission:456nm
How to cite: pCytERM-Electra1 was a gift from Kiryl Piatkevich (Addgene plasmid # 179476 ; http://n2t.net/addgene:179476 ; RRID:Addgene_179476)
