[The description below was written by a language model from this plasmid's Addgene catalogue record and pLannotate feature annotations shown in this document.]
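Description:
pCytERM-Electra1 is a 4.8 kb mammalian expression plasmid built on the Clontech pN1 backbone. It is maintained at high copy in E. coli through a ColE1/pUC-type origin and also carries an f1 phage origin. A single Tn5 aminoglycoside phosphotransferase gene (NeoR/KanR) serves both hosts. The bacterial bla-type promoter drives it for kanamycin selection, and the adjacent SV40 enhancer/early promoter, with the HSV TK polyadenylation signal, drives it in mammalian cells for G418 selection of stable transfectants.

The payload is an 852 bp synthetic open reading frame expressed from the human CMV immediate-early enhancer and promoter and terminated by the SV40 poly(A) signal. It begins with a short N-terminal fragment of rabbit cytochrome P450 (annotated as CYP2C1), the CytERM signal-anchor that tethers the fusion to the cytoplasmic face of the endoplasmic reticulum membrane. This fragment is joined through residual polylinker sequence to the blue fluorescent protein Electra1 at the C terminus, cloned between AgeI and NotI sites that remain intact. The automated feature table labels the fluorescent protein coding region as mRuby3. This most likely reflects sequence similarity rather than identity, since the catalogue entry identifies it as Electra1, with reported excitation at 402 nm and emission at 456 nm.

The construct is intended for ER visualization and for the OSER (organized smooth ER) assay. In that assay, any tendency of the membrane-anchored fluorescent protein to oligomerize shows up as ER membranes restructured into stacked whorls, so the assay gives a readout of how monomeric Electra1 is in living cells.
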