Features (pLannotate 1.2.2; 16 found; start..end, strand, type, name):
     61..364     +  enhancer       CMV enhancer: human cytomegalovirus immediate early enhancer
    365..568     +  promoter       CMV promoter: human cytomegalovirus (CMV) immediate early promoter
    591..614     +  misc_feature   MCS (fragment): multiple cloning site
    615..701     +  CDS            CYP2C1 (fragment): CP2C1_RABIT - Experimental evidence at protein level: Swiss-Prot protein existence level 1. Cytochromes P450 are a group of heme-thiolate monooxygenases. In liver microsomes, this enzyme is involved in an NADPH-dependent electron transport pathway. It oxidizes a variety of structurally unrelated compounds, including steroids, fatty acids, and xenobiotics. From Oryctolagus cuniculus (Rabbit).
    696..739     +  misc_feature   MCS (fragment): multiple cloning site
    753..1463    +  CDS            mRuby3: monomeric red fluorescent protein derived from mRuby2, with improved brightness and photostability (Bajar et al., 2016)
   1482..1565    +  CDS            large T antigen (fragment): large T antigen from SV40 (simian virus 40)
   1588..1709    +  polyA_signal   SV40 poly(A) signal: SV40 polyadenylation signal
   1743..2171    -  rep_origin     f1 ori (sequence partly withheld): f1 bacteriophage origin of replication; arrow indicates direction of (+) strand synthesis
   2198..2302    +  promoter       AmpR promoter: bla
   2304..2661    +  promoter       SV40 promoter: SV40 enhancer and early promoter
   2696..3490    +  CDS            NeoR/KanR: aminoglycoside phosphotransferase from Tn5; aph(3')-II (or nptII); confers resistance to neomycin, kanamycin, and G418 (Geneticin®)
   3511..3663    +  CDS            ble (fragment): BLE_KLEPN - Experimental evidence at protein level: Swiss-Prot protein existence level 1. Binding protein with a strong affinity to the bleomycin family of antibiotics. Binds to CL990; an antimitotic-antibiotic compound. From Klebsiella pneumoniae.
   3722..3769    +  polyA_signal   HSV TK poly(A) signal: herpes simplex virus thymidine kinase polyadenylation signal (Cole and Stacy, 1985)
   3860..3876    -  polyA_signal   bGH poly(A) signal (fragment): bovine growth hormone polyadenylation signal
   4098..4686    +  rep_origin     ori: high-copy-number ColE1/pMB1/pBR322/pUC origin of replication
>Addgene plasmid #179476 | pCytERM-Electra1 | addgene full sequence | sequence record 368338 | Addgene NGS Result
TAGTTATTAATAGTAATCAATTACGGGGTCATTAGTTCATAGCCCATATATGGAGTTCCGCGTTACATAA
CTTACGGTAAATGGCCCGCCTGGCTGACCGCCCAACGACCCCCGCCCATTGACGTCAATAATGACGTATG
TTCCCATAGTAACGCCAATAGGGACTTTCCATTGACGTCAATGGGTGGAGTATTTACGGTAAACTGCCCA
CTTGGCAGTACATCAAGTGTATCATATGCCAAGTACGCCCCCTATTGACGTCAATGACGGTAAATGGCCC
GCCTGGCATTATGCCCAGTACATGACCTTATGGGACTTTCCTACTTGGCAGTACATCTACGTATTAGTCA
TCGCTATTACCATGGTGATGCGGTTTTGGCAGTACATCAATGGGCGTGGATAGCGGTTTGACTCACGGGG
ATTTCCAAGTCTCCACCCCATTGACGTCAATGGGAGTTTGTTTTGGCACCAAAATCAACGGGACTTTCCA
AAATGTCGTAACAACTCCGCCCCATTGACGCAAATGGGCGGTAGGCGTGTACGGTGGGAGGTCTATATAA
GCAGAGCTGGTTTAGTGAACCGTCAGATCCGCTAGCGCTACCGGACTCAGATCTATGGACCCTGTGGTGG
TGCTGGGGCTCTGTCTCTCCTGTTTGCTTCTCCTTTCACTCTGGAAACAGAGCTATGGGGGAGGGAAGCT
TCGAATTCTGCAGTCGACGGTACCGCGGGCCCGGGATCCACCGGTCGCCACCATGGTGTCTAAGGGCGAA
GAGCTGATCGAGGAAAATATGCGTATGAAGGTGGTCATGGAAGGTTCGGTCAACGGCCACCAATTCAAAT
GCACAGGTGAAGGAGAAGGCAGACCGTACGAGGGAGTGCAAACCATGAGGATCAAAGTCATCGAGGGAGG
ACCCCTGCCATTTGCCTTTGACATTCTTGCCACGTCGTTCCTGTTCGGCAGCAAGACCTTTATCAAGTAC
CCGGCCGACATCCCTGATTTCTTCAAACAGTCCTTTCCTGAGGGCTTTACTTGGGAAAGAGTTACGAGAT
ACGAAGATGGTGGAGTCGTCACCGTCACGCAGGACACCAGCCTTGAGGATGGGGGGCTCGTCTACAACGT
CAAGGTCAGAGGGGTAAACTTTCCCTCCAATGGTCCCGTGATGCAGAAGAAGACCGAGGGTTGGGAGCCT
TTCACAGAGATGATGTATCCAGCAAATGGTGGTCTGAGAGGATATACCGACATCGCACTGAAAGTTGATG
GTGATGGCCATCTGCACGCCAACATCGTGACAACTTACAGGTCAAAAAAGACCGTCGGGGACATCAAGAT
GCCCGGTGTCCATGCCGTTGATTACCGCCTGGAAAGGGTCGAAGAGAGTGACAATGAAACCTACGTAGTG
CTAAGAGAAGTGGCAGTTGCCAAATACAGCAACCTTGGTGGTGGCATGGACGAGCTGTACAAGTAAGCGG
CCGCGACTCTAGATCATAATCAGCCATACCACATTTGTAGAGGTTTTACTTGCTTTAAAAAACCTCCCAC
ACCTCCCCCTGAACCTGAAACATAAAATGAATGCAATTGTTGTTGTTAACTTGTTTATTGCAGCTTATAA
TGGTTACAAATAAAGCAATAGCATCACAAATTTCACAAATAAAGCATTTTTTTCACTGCATTCTAGTTGT
GGTTTGTCCAAACTCATCAATGTATCTTAAGGCGTAAATTGTAAGCGTTAATATTTTGTTAAAATTCGCG
TTAAATTTTTGTTAAATCAGCTCATTTTTTAACCAATAGGCCGAAATCGGCAAAATCCCTTATAAATCAA
AAGAATAGACCGAGATAGGGT
[37 nt withheld, positions 1842-1878]
AAAGAACGTGGACTCCAACGTCAAAGG
[49 nt withheld, positions 1906-1954]
T
[91 nt withheld, positions 1956-2046]
G
[124 nt withheld, positions 2048-2171]
CAGGTGGCACTTTTCGGGGAAATGTGCGCGGAACCCCTATTTGTTTATTTTTCTAAATACATTCAAATAT
GTATCCGCTCATGAGACAATAACCCTGATAAATGCTTCAATAATATTGAAAAAGGAAGAGTCCTGAGGCG
GAAAGAACCAGCTGTGGAATGTGTGTCAGTTAGGGTGTGGAAAGTCCCCAGGCTCCCCAGCAGGCAGAAG
TATGCAAAGCATGCATCTCAATTAGTCAGCAACCAGGTGTGGAAAGTCCCCAGGCTCCCCAGCAGGCAGA
AGTATGCAAAGCATGCATCTCAATTAGTCAGCAACCATAGTCCCGCCCCTAACTCCGCCCATCCCGCCCC
TAACTCCGCCCAGTTCCGCCCATTCTCCGCCCCATGGCTGACTAATTTTTTTTATTTATGCAGAGGCCGA
GGCCGCCTCGGCCTCTGAGCTATTCCAGAAGTAGTGAGGAGGCTTTTTTGGAGGCCTAGGCTTTTGCAAA
GATCGATCAAGAGACAGGATGAGGATCGTTTCGCATGATTGAACAAGATGGATTGCACGCAGGTTCTCCG
GCCGCTTGGGTGGAGAGGCTATTCGGCTATGACTGGGCACAACAGACAATCGGCTGCTCTGATGCCGCCG
TGTTCCGGCTGTCAGCGCAGGGGCGCCCGGTTCTTTTTGTCAAGACCGACCTGTCCGGTGCCCTGAATGA
ACTGCAAGACGAGGCAGCGCGGCTATCGTGGCTGGCCACGACGGGCGTTCCTTGCGCAGCTGTGCTCGAC
GTTGTCACTGAAGCGGGAAGGGACTGGCTGCTATTGGGCGAAGTGCCGGGGCAGGATCTCCTGTCATCTC
ACCTTGCTCCTGCCGAGAAAGTATCCATCATGGCTGATGCAATGCGGCGGCTGCATACGCTTGATCCGGC
TACCTGCCCATTCGACCACCAAGCGAAACATCGCATCGAGCGAGCACGTACTCGGATGGAAGCCGGTCTT
GTCGATCAGGATGATCTGGACGAAGAGCATCAGGGGCTCGCGCCAGCCGAACTGTTCGCCAGGCTCAAGG
CGAGCATGCCCGACGGCGAGGATCTCGTCGTGACCCATGGCGATGCCTGCTTGCCGAATATCATGGTGGA
AAATGGCCGCTTTTCTGGATTCATCGACTGTGGCCGGCTGGGTGTGGCGGACCGCTATCAGGACATAGCG
TTGGCTACCCGTGATATTGCTGAAGAGCTTGGCGGCGAATGGGCTGACCGCTTCCTCGTGCTTTACGGTA
TCGCCGCTCCCGATTCGCAGCGCATCGCCTTCTATCGCCTTCTTGACGAGTTCTTCTGAGCGGGACTCTG
GGGTTCGAAATGACCGACCAAGCGACGCCCAACCTGCCATCACGAGATTTCGATTCCACCGCCGCCTTCT
ATGAAAGGTTGGGCTTCGGAATCGTTTTCCGGGACGCCGGCTGGATGATCCTCCAGCGCGGGGATCTCAT
GCTGGAGTTCTTCGCCCACCCTAGGGGGAGGCTAACTGAAACACGGAAGGAGACAATACCGGAAGGAACC
CGCGCTATGACGGCAATAAAAAGACAGAATAAAACGCACGGTGTTGGGTCGTTTGTTCATAAACGCGGGG
TTCGGTCCCAGGGCTGGCACTCTGTCGATACCCCACCGAGACCCCATTGGGGCCAATACGCCCGCGTTTC
TTCCTTTTCCCCACCCCACCCCCCAAGTTCGGGTGAAGGCCCAGGGCTCGCAGCCAACGTCGGGGCGGCA
GGCCCTGCCATAGCCTCAGGTTACTCATATATACTTTAGATTGATTTAAAACTTCATTTTTAATTTAAAA
GGATCTAGGTGAAGATCCTTTTTGATAATCTCATGACCAAAATCCCTTAACGTGAGTTTTCGTTCCACTG
AGCGTCAGACCCCGTAGAAAAGATCAAAGGATCTTCTTGAGATCCTTTTTTTCTGCGCGTAATCTGCTGC
TTGCAAACAAAAAAACCACCGCTACCAGCGGTGGTTTGTTTGCCGGATCAAGAGCTACCAACTCTTTTTC
CGAAGGTAACTGGCTTCAGCAGAGCGCAGATACCAAATACTGTTCTTCTAGTGTAGCCGTAGTTAGGCCA
CCACTTCAAGAACTCTGTAGCACCGCCTACATACCTCGCTCTGCTAATCCTGTTACCAGTGGCTGCTGCC
AGTGGCGATAAGTCGTGTCTTACCGGGTTGGACTCAAGACGATAGTTACCGGATAAGGCGCAGCGGTCGG
GCTGAACGGGGGGTTCGTGCACACAGCCCAGCTTGGAGCGAACGACCTACACCGAACTGAGATACCTACA
GCGTGAGCTATGAGAAAGCGCCACGCTTCCCGAAGGGAGAAAGGCGGACAGGTATCCGGTAAGCGGCAGG
GTCGGAACAGGAGAGCGCACGAGGGAGCTTCCAGGGGGAAACGCCTGGTATCTTTATAGTCCTGTCGGGT
TTCGCCACCTCTGACTTGAGCGTCGATTTTTGTGATGCTCGTCAGGGGGGCGGAGCCTATGGAAAAACGC
CAGCAACGCGGCCTTTTTACGGTTCCTGGCCTTTTGCTGGCCTTTTGCTCACATGTTCTTTCCTGCGTTA
TCCCCTGATTCTGTGGATAACCGTATTACCGCCATGCAT
